>Addgene plasmid #115331 | pLNCX2-mCherry-CHMP2B | depositor full sequence | sequence record 220065 | pLNCX2-mCherry-CHMP2B sequence 7559 bps
TTTGAAAGACCCCACCCGTAGGTGGCAAGCTAGCTTAAGTAACGCCACTTTGCAAGGCATGGAAAAATAC
ATAACTGAGAATAGAAAAGTTCAGATCAAGGTCAGGAACAAAGAAACAGCTGAATACCAAACAGGATATC
TGTGGTAAGCGGTTCCTGCCCCGGCTCAGGGCCAAGAACAGATGAGACAGCTGAGTGATGGGCCAAACAG
GATATCTGTGGTAAGCAGTTCCTGCCCCGGCTCGGGGCCAAGAACAGATGGTCCCCAGATGCGGTCCAGC
CCTCAGCAGTTTCTAGTGAATCATCAGATGTTTCCAGGGTGCCCCAAGGACCTGAAAATGACCCTGTACC
TTATTTGAACTAACCAATCAGTTCGCTTCTCGCTTCTGTTCGCGCGCTTCCGCTCTCCGAGCTCAATAAA
AGAGCCCACAACCCCTCACTCGGCGCGCCAGTCTTCCGATAGACTGCGTCGCCCGGGTACCCGTATTCCC
AATAAAGCCTCTTGCTGTTTGCATCCGAATCGTGGTCTCGCTGTTCCTTGGGAGGGTCTCCTCTGAGTGA
TTGACTACCCACGACGGGGGTCTTTCATTTGGGGGCTCGTCCGGGATTTGGAGACCCCTGCCCAGGGACC
ACCGACCCACCACCGGGAGGTAAGCTGGCCAGCAACTTATCTGTGTCTGTCCGATTGTCTAGTGTCTATG
TTTGATGTTATGCGCCTGCGTCTGTACTAGTTAGCTAACTAGCTCTGTATCTGGCGGACCCGTGGTGGAA
CTGACGAGTTCTGAACACCCGGCCGCAACCCTGGGAGACGTCCCAGGGACTTTGGGGGCCGTTTTTGTGG
CCCGACCTGAGGAAGGGAGTCGATGTGGAATCCGACCCCGTCAGGATATGTGGTTCTGGTAGGAGACGAG
AACCTAAAACAGTTCCCGCCTCCGTCTGAATTTTTGCTTTCGGTTTGGAACCGAAGCCGCGCGTCTTGTC
TGCTGCAGCGCTGCAGCATCGTTCTGTGTTGTCTCTGTCTGACTGTGTTTCTGTATTTGTCTGAAAATTA
GGGCCAGACTGTTACCACTCCCTTAAGTTTGACCTTAGGTCACTGGAAAGATGTCGAGCGGATCGCTCAC
AACCAGTCGGTAGATGTCAAGAAGAGACGTTGGGTTACCTTCTGCTCTGCAGAATGGCCAACCTTTAACG
TCGGATGGCCGCGAGACGGCACCTTTAACCGAGACCTCATCACCCAGGTTAAGATCAAGGTCTTTTCACC
TGGCCCGCATGGACACCCAGACCAGGTCCCCTACATCGTGACCTGGGAAGCCTTGGCTTTTGACCCCCCT
CCCTGGGTCAAGCCCTTTGTACACCCTAAGCCTCCGCCTCCTCTTCCTCCATCCGCCCCGTCTCTCCCCC
TTGAACCTCCTCGTTCGACCCCGCCTCGATCCTCCCTTTATCCAGCCCTCACTCCTTCTCTAGGCGCCGG
AATTCCGATCTGATCAAGAGACAGGATGAGGATCGTTTCGCATGATTGAACAAGATGGATTGCACGCAGG
TTCTCCGGCCGCTTGGGTGGAGAGGCTATTCGGCTATGACTGGGCACAACAGACAATCGGCTGCTCTGAT
GCCGCCGTGTTCCGGCTGTCAGCGCAGGGGCGCCCGGTTCTTTTTGTCAAGACCGACCTGTCCGGTGCCC
TGAATGAACTGCAGGACGAGGCAGCGCGGCTATCGTGGCTGGCCACGACGGGCGTTCCTTGCGCAGCTGT
GCTCGACGTTGTCACTGAAGCGGGAAGGGACTGGCTGCTATTGGGCGAAGTGCCGGGGCAGGATCTCCTG
TCATCTCACCTTGCTCCTGCCGAGAAAGTATCCATCATGGCTGATGCAATGCGGCGGCTGCATACGCTTG
ATCCGGCTACCTGCCCATTCGACCACCAAGCGAAACATCGCATCGAGCGAGCACGTACTCGGATGGAAGC
CGGTCTTGTCGATCAGGATGATCTGGACGAAGAGCATCAGGGGCTCGCGCCAGCCGAACTGTTCGCCAGG
CTCAAGGCGCGCATGCCCGACGGCGAGGATCTCGTCGTGACCCATGGCGATGCCTGCTTGCCGAATATCA
TGGTGGAAAATGGCCGCTTTTCTGGATTCATCGACTGTGGCCGGCTGGGTGTGGCGGACCGCTATCAGGA
CATAGCGTTGGCTACCCGTGATATTGCTGAAGAGCTTGGCGGCGAATGGGCTGACCGCTTCCTCGTGCTT
TACGGTATCGCCGCTCCCGATTCGCAGCGCATCGCCTTCTATCGCCTTCTTGACGAGTTCTTCTGAGCGG
GACTCTGGGGTTCGTAATAGTAATCAATTACGGGGTCATTAGTTCATAGCCCATATATGGAGTTCCGCGT
TACATAACTTACGGTAAATGGCCCGCCTGGCTGACCGCCCAACGACCCCCGCCCATTGACGTCAATAATG
ACGTATGTTCCCATAGTAACGCCAATAGGGACTTTCCATTGACGTCAATGGGTGGAGTATTTACGGTAAA
CTGCCCACTTGGCAGTACATCAAGTGTATCATATGCCAAGTACGCCCCCTATTGACGTCAATGACGGTAA
ATGGCCCGCCTGGCATTATGCCCAGTACATGACCTTATGGGACTTTCCTACTTGGCAGTACATCTACGTA
TTAGTCATCGCTATTACCATGGTGATGCGGTTTTGGCAGTACATCAATGGGCGTGGATAGCGGTTTGACT
CACGGGGATTTCCAAGTCTCCACCCCATTGACGTCAATGGGAGTTTGTTTTGGCACCAAAATCAACGGGA
CTTTCCAAAATGTCGTAACAACTCCGCCCCATTGACGCAAATGGGCGGTAGGCGTGTACGGTGGGAGGTC
TATATAAGCAGAGCTCTCTGGCTAACTAGAGAACCCACTGCTTACTGGCTTATCGAAATTAATACGACTC
ACTATAGGGAGACCCAAGCTCTAGCGCTACCGGTCGCCACCATGGTGAGCAAGGGCGAGGAGGATAACAT
GGCCATCATCAAGGAGTTCATGCGCTTCAAGGTGCACATGGAGGGCTCCGTGAACGGCCACGAGTTCGAG
ATCGAGGGCGAGGGCGAGGGCCGCCCCTACGAGGGCACCCAGACCGCCAAGCTGAAGGTGACCAAGGGTG
GCCCCCTGCCCTTCGCCTGGGACATCCTGTCCCCTCAGTTCATGTACGGCTCCAAGGCCTACGTGAAGCA
CCCCGCCGACATCCCCGACTACTTGAAGCTGTCCTTCCCCGAGGGCTTCAAGTGGGAGCGCGTGATGAAC
TTCGAGGACGGCGGCGTGGTGACCGTGACCCAGGACTCCTCCCTGCAGGACGGCGAGTTCATCTACAAGG
TGAAGCTGCGCGGCACCAACTTCCCCTCCGACGGCCCCGTAATGCAGAAGAAGACCATGGGCTGGGAGGC
CTCCTCCGAGCGGATGTACCCCGAGGACGGCGCCCTGAAGGGCGAGATCAAGCAGAGGCTGAAGCTGAAG
GACGGCGGCCACTACGACGCTGAGGTCAAGACCACCTACAAGGCCAAGAAGCCCGTGCAGCTGCCCGGCG
CCTACAACGTCAACATCAAGTTGGACATCACCTCCCACAACGAGGACTACACCATCGTGGAACAGTACGA
ACGCGCCGAGGGCCGCCACTCCACCGGCGGCATGGACGAGCTGTACAAGTCCGGACTCAGATCCCCGGAA
TTCATGGCGTCCCTCTTCAAGAAGAAAACCGTGGATGATGTAATAAAGGAACAGAATCGAGAGTTACGAG
GTACACAGAGGGCTATAATCAGAGATCGAGCAGCTTTAGAGAAACAAGAAAAACAGCTGGAATTAGAAAT
TAAGAAAATGGCCAAGATTGGTAATAAGGAAGCTTGCAAAGTTTTAGCCAAACAACTTGTGCATCTACGG
AAACAGAAGACGAGAACTTTTGCTGTAAGTTCAAAAGTTACTTCTATGTCTACACAAACAAAAGTGATGA
ATTCCCAAATGAAGATGGCTGGAGCAATGTCTACCACAGCAAAAACAATGCAGGCAGTTAACAAGAAGAT
GGATCCACAAAAGACATTACAAACAATGCAGAATTTCCAGAAGGAAAACATGAAAATGGAAATGACTGAA
GAAATGATCAATGATACACTTGATGACATCTTTGACGGTTCTGATGACGAAGAAGAAAGCCAGGATATTG
TGAATCAAGTTCTTGATGAAATTGGAATTGAAATTTCTGGAAAGATGGCCAAAGCTCCATCAGCTGCTCG
AAGCTTACCATCTGCCTCTACTTCAAAGGCTACAATCTCAGATGAAGAGATTGAACGGCAACTCAAGGCT
TTAGGAGTAGATTAGCTCGAGCTCAAGCTTGTTTGGCCGAGGCGGCCGCTTGTCGACAGGCCTTAATGGC
CTAACATCGATAAAATAAAAGATTTTATTTAGTCTCCAGAAAAAGGGGGGAATGAAAGACCCCACCTGTA
GGTTTGGCAAGCTAGCTTAAGTAACGCCATTTTGCAAGGCATGGAAAAATACATAACTGAGAATAGAGAA
GTTCAGATCAAGGTCAGGAACAGATGGAACAGCTGAATATGGGCCAAACAGGATATCTGTGGTAAGCAGT
TCCTGCCCCGGCTCAGGGCCAAGAACAGATGGAACAGCTGAATATGGGCCAAACAGGATATCTGTGGTAA
GCAGTTCCTGCCCCGGCTCAGGGCCAAGAACAGATGGTCCCCAGATGCGGTCCAGCCCTCAGCAGTTTCT
AGAGAACCATCAGATGTTTCCAGGGTGCCCCAAGGACCTGAAATGACCCTGTGCCTTATTTGAACTAACC
AATCAGTTCGCTTCTCGCTTCTGTTCGCGCGCTTCTGCTCCCCGAGCTCAATAAAAGAGCCCACAACCCC
TCACTCGGGGCGCCAGTCCTCCGATTGACTGAGTCGCCCGGGTACCCGTGTATCCAATAAACCCTCTTGC
AGTTGCATCCGACTTGTGGTCTCGCTGTTCCTTGGGAGGGTCTCCTCTGAGTGATTGACTACCCGTCAGC
GGGGGTCTTTCATTTGGGGGCTCGTCCGGGATCGGGAGACCCCTGCCCAGGGACCACCGACCCACCACCG
GGAGGTAAGCTGGCTGCCTCGCGCGTTTCGGTGATGACGGTGAAAACCTCTGACACATGCAGCTCCCGGA
GACGGTCACAGCTTGTCTGTAAGCGGATGCCGGGAGCAGACAAGCCCGTCAGGGCGCGTCAGCGGGTGTT
GGCGGGTGTCGGGGCGCAGCCATGACCCAGTCACGTAGCGATAGCGGAGTGTATACTGGCTTAACTATGC
GGCATCAGAGCAGATTGTACTGAGAGTGCACCATATGCGGTGTGAAATACCGCACAGATGCGTAAGGAGA
AAATACCGCATCAGGCGCTCTTCCGCTTCCTCGCTCACTGACTCGCTGCGCTCGGTCGTTCGGCTGCGGC
GAGCGGTATCAGCTCACTCAAAGGCGGTAATACGGTTATCCACAGAATCAGGGGATAACGCAGGAAAGAA
CATGTGAGCAAAAGGCCAGCAAAAGGCCAGGAACCGTAAAAAGGCCGCGTTGCTGGCGTTTTTCCATAGG
CTCCGCCCCCCTGACGAGCATCACAAAAATCGACGCTCAAGTCAGAGGTGGCGAAACCCGACAGGACTAT
AAAGATACCAGGCGTTTCCCCCTGGAAGCTCCCTCGTGCGCTCTCCTGTTCCGACCCTGCCGCTTACCGG
ATACCTGTCCGCCTTTCTCCCTTCGGGAAGCGTGGCGCTTTCTCATAGCTCACGCTGTAGGTATCTCAGT
TCGGTGTAGGTCGTTCGCTCCAAGCTGGGCTGTGTGCACGAACCCCCCGTTCAGCCCGACCGCTGCGCCT
TATCCGGTAACTATCGTCTTGAGTCCAACCCGGTAAGACACGACTTATCGCCACTGGCAGCAGCCACTGG
TAACAGGATTAGCAGAGCGAGGTATGTAGGCGGTGCTACAGAGTTCTTGAAGTGGTGGCCTAACTACGGC
TACACTAGAAGGACAGTATTTGGTATCTGCGCTCTGCTGAAGCCAGTTACCTTCGGAAAAAGAGTTGGTA
GCTCTTGATCCGGCAAACAAACCACCGCTGGTAGCGGTGGTTTTTTTGTTTGCAAGCAGCAGATTACGCG
CAGAAAAAAAGGATCTCAAGAAGATCCTTTGATCTTTTCTACGGGGTCTGACGCTCAGTGGAACGAAAAC
TCACGTTAAGGGATTTTGGTCATGAGATTATCAAAAAGGATCTTCACCTAGATCCTTTTAAATTAAAAAT
GAAGTTTTAAATCAATCTAAAGTATATATGAGTAAACTTGGTCTGACAGTTACCAATGCTTAATCAGTGA
GGCACCTATCTCAGCGATCTGTCTATTTCGTTCATCCATAGTTGCCTGACTCCCCGTCGTGTAGATAACT
ACGATACGGGAGGGCTTACCATCTGGCCCCAGTGCTGCAATGATACCGCGAGACCCACGCTCACCGGCTC
CAGATTTATCAGCAATAAACCAGCCAGCCGGAAGGGCCGAGCGCAGAAGTGGTCCTGCAACTTTATCCGC
CTCCATCCAGTCTATTAATTGTTGCCGGGAAGCTAGAGTAAGTAGTTCGCCAGTTAATAGTTTGCGCAAC
GTTGTTGCCATTGCTGCAGGCATCGTGGTGTCACGCTCGTCGTTTGGTATGGCTTCATTCAGCTCCGGTT
CCCAACGATCAAGGCGAGTTACATGATCCCCCATGTTGTGCAAAAAAGCGGTTAGCTCCTTCGGTCCTCC
GATCGTTGTCAGAAGTAAGTTGGCCGCAGTGTTATCACTCATGGTTATGGCAGCACTGCATAATTCTCTT
ACTGTCATGCCATCCGTAAGATGCTTTTCTGTGACTGGTGAGTACTCAACCAAGTCATTCTGAGAATAGT
GTATGCGGCGACCGAGTTGCTCTTGCCCGGCGTCAACACGGGATAATACCGCGCCACATAGCAGAACTTT
AAAAGTGCTCATCATTGGAAAACGTTCTTCGGGGCGAAAACTCTCAAGGATCTTACCGCTGTTGAGATCC
AGTTCGATGTAACCCACTCGTGCACCCAACTGATCTTCAGCATCTTTTACTTTCACCAGCGTTTCTGGGT
GAGCAAAAACAGGAAGGCAAAATGCCGCAAAAAAGGGAATAAGGGCGACACGGAAATGTTGAATACTCAT
ACTCTTCCTTTTTCAATATTATTGAAGCATTTATCAGGGTTATTGTCTCATGAGCGGATACATATTTGAA
TGTATTTAGAAAAATAAACAAATAGGGGTTCCGCGCACATTTCCCCGAAAAGTGCCACCTGACGTCTAAG
AAACCATTATTATCATGACATTAACCTATAAAAATAGGCGTATCACGAGGCCCTTTCGTCTTCAAGAATT
CATACCAGATCACCGAAAACTGTCCTCCAAATGTGTCCCCCTCACACTCCCAAATTCGCGGGCTTCTGCC
TCTTAGACCACTCTACCCTATTCCCCACACTCACCGGAGCCAAAGCCGCGGCCCTTCCGTTTCTTTGCT
Features (pLannotate 1.2.2; 19 found; start..end, strand, type, name):
      3..110     +  LTR            3' LTR (ΔU3) (fragment): self-inactivating 3' long terminal repeat (LTR) from Moloney murine leukemia virus
    127..184     +  LTR            LTR (fragment): long terminal repeat from Moloney murine leukemia virus
    198..261     +  LTR            LTR (fragment): long terminal repeat from Moloney murine leukemia virus
    414..589     +  LTR            5' LTR (truncated): truncated long terminal repeat from Moloney murine sarcoma virus
    711..985     +  misc_feature   MESV Ψ (fragment): packaging signal of murine embryonic stem cell virus
   1052..1468    +  CDS            gag (truncated): truncated Moloney murine leukemia virus (MMLV) gag gene lacking the start codon
   1512..2303    +  CDS            neo: KKA2_KLEPN - Also known as kan, nptII. Experimental evidence at protein level: Swiss-Prot protein existence level 1. Resistance to kanamycin, neomycin, paromomycin, ribostamycin, butirosin and gentamicin B. From Klebsiella pneumoniae.
   2378..2681    +  enhancer       CMV enhancer: human cytomegalovirus immediate early enhancer
   2682..2885    +  promoter       CMV promoter: human cytomegalovirus (CMV) immediate early promoter
   2881..2914    +  LTR            5' LTR (truncated) (fragment): truncated 5' long terminal repeat (LTR) from HIV-1
   2930..2948    +  promoter       T7 promoter: promoter for bacteriophage T7 RNA polymerase
   2982..3689    +  CDS            mCherry: mCherry is a basic (constitutively fluorescent) red fluorescent protein published in 2004, derived from Discosoma sp.. It is reported to be a very rapidly-maturing monomer with low acid sensitivity.
   3714..4352    +  CDS            CHMP2B: CHM2B_HUMAN - Experimental evidence at protein level: Swiss-Prot protein existence level 1. Probable core component of the endosomal sorting required for transport complex III (ESCRT-III) which is involved in multivesicular bodies (MVBs) formation and sorting of endosomal cargo proteins into MVBs. MVBs contain intraluminal vesicles (ILVs) that are generated by invagination and scission from the limiting membrane of the endosome and mostly are delivered to lysosomes enabling degradation of membrane proteins, such as stimulated growth factor receptors, lysosomal enzymes and lipids. The MVB pathw
   4461..5054    +  LTR            LTR: long terminal repeat from Moloney murine leukemia virus
   5123..5163    +  CDS            rop (fragment): Rop protein, which maintains plasmids at low copy number; rop
   5265..5405    +  misc_feature   bom: basis of mobility region from pBR322
   5591..6179    -  rep_origin     ori: high-copy-number ColE1/pMB1/pBR322/pUC origin of replication
   6350..7210    -  CDS            AmpR: β-lactamase; bla; confers resistance to ampicillin, carbenicillin, and related antibiotics
   7211..7315    -  promoter       AmpR promoter: bla
