>Addgene plasmid #115331 | pLNCX2-mCherry-CHMP2B | addgene full sequence | sequence record 223911 | Addgene NGS Result
TTTGAAAGACCCCACCCGTAGGTGGCAAGCTAGCTTAAGTAACGCCACTTTGCAAGGCATGGAAAAATAC
ATAACTGAGAATAGAAAAGTTCAGATCAAGGTCAGGAACAAAGAAACAGCTGAATACCAAACAGGATATC
TGTGGTAAGCGGTTCCTGCCCCGGCTCAGGGCCAAGAACAGATGAGACAGCTGAGTGATGGGCCAAACAG
GATATCTGTGGTAAGCAGTTCCTGCCCCGGCTCGGGGCCAAGAACAGATGGTCCCCAGATGCGGTCCAGC
CCTCAGCAGTTTCTAGTGAATCATCAGATGTTTCCAGGGTGCCCCAAGGACCTGAAAATGACCCTGTACC
TTATTTGAACTAACCAATCAGTTCGCTTCTCGCTTCTGTTCGCGCGCTTCCGCTCTCCGAGCTCAATAAA
AGAGCCCACAACCCCTCACTCGGCGCGCCAGTCTTCCGATAGACTGCGTCGCCCGGGTACCCGTATTCCC
AATAAAGCCTCTTGCTGTTTGCATCCGAATCGTGGTCTCGCTGTTCCTTGGGAGGGTCTCCTCTGAGTGA
TTGACTACCCACGACGGGGGTCTTTCATTTGGGGGCTCGTCCGGGATTTGGAGACCCCTGCCCAGGGACC
ACCGACCCACCACCGGGAGGTAAGCTGGCCAGCAACTTATCTGTGTCTGTCCGATTGTCTAGTGTCTATG
TTTGATGTTATGCGCCTGCGTCTGTACTAGTTAGCTAACTAGCTCTGTATCTGGCGGACCCGTGGTGGAA
CTGACGAGTTCTGAACACCCGGCCGCAACCCTGGGAGACGTCCCAGGGACTTTGGGGGCCGTTTTTGTGG
CCCGACCTGAGGAAGGGAGTCGATGTGGAATCCGACCCCGTCAGGATATGTGGTTCTGGTAGGAGACGAG
AACCTAAAACAGTTCCCGCCTCCGTCTGAATTTTTGCTTTCGGTTTGGAACCGAAGCCGCGCGTCTTGTC
TGCTGCAGCGCTGCAGCATCGTTCTGTGTTGTCTCTGTCTGACTGTGTTTCTGTATTTGTCTGAAAATTA
GGGCCAGACTGTTACCACTCCCTTAAGTTTGACCTTAGGTCACTGGAAAGATGTCGAGCGGATCGCTCAC
AACCAGTCGGTAGATGTCAAGAAGAGACGTTGGGTTACCTTCTGCTCTGCAGAATGGCCAACCTTTAACG
TCGGATGGCCGCGAGACGGCACCTTTAACCGAGACCTCATCACCCAGGTTAAGATCAAGGTCTTTTCACC
TGGCCCGCATGGACACCCAGACCAGGTCCCCTACATCGTGACCTGGGAAGCCTTGGCTTTTGACCCCCCT
CCCTGGGTCAAGCCCTTTGTACACCCTAAGCCTCCGCCTCCTCTTCCTCCATCCGCCCCGTCTCTCCCCC
TTGAACCTCCTCGTTCGACCCCGCCTCGATCCTCCCTTTATCCAGCCCTCACTCCTTCTCTAGGCGCCGG
AATTCCGATCTGATCAAGAGACAGGATGAGGATCGTTTCGCATGATTGAACAAGATGGATTGCACGCAGG
TTCTCCGGCCGCTTGGGTGGAGAGGCTATTCGGCTATGACTGGGCACAACAGACAATCGGCTGCTCTGAT
GCCGCCGTGTTCCGGCTGTCAGCGCAGGGGCGCCCGGTTCTTTTTGTCAAGACCGACCTGTCCGGTGCCC
TGAATGAACTGCAGGACGAGGCAGCGCGGCTATCGTGGCTGGCCACGACGGGCGTTCCTTGCGCAGCTGT
GCTCGACGTTGTCACTGAAGCGGGAAGGGACTGGCTGCTATTGGGCGAAGTGCCGGGGCAGGATCTCCTG
TCATCTCACCTTGCTCCTGCCGAGAAAGTATCCATCATGGCTGATGCAATGCGGCGGCTGCATACGCTTG
ATCCGGCTACCTGCCCATTCGACCACCAAGCGAAACATCGCATCGAGCGAGCACGTACTCGGATGGAAGC
CGGTCTTGTCGATCAGGATGATCTGGACGAAGAGCATCAGGGGCTCGCGCCAGCCGAACTGTTCGCCAGG
CTCAAGGCGCGCATGCCCGACGGCGAGGATCTCGTCGTGACCCATGGCGATGCCTGCTTGCCGAATATCA
TGGTGGAAAATGGCCGCTTTTCTGGATTCATCGACTGTGGCCGGCTGGGTGTGGCGGACCGCTATCAGGA
CATAGCGTTGGCTACCCGTGATATTGCTGAAGAGCTTGGCGGCGAATGGGCTGACCGCTTCCTCGTGCTT
TACGGTATCGCCGCTCCCGATTCGCAGCGCATCGCCTTCTATCGCCTTCTTGACGAGTTCTTCTGAGCGG
GACTCTGGGGTTCGAATAGTAATCAATTACGGGGTCATTAGTTCATAGCCCATATATGGAGTTCCGCGTT
ACATAACTTACGGTAAATGGCCCGCCTGGCTGACCGCCCAACGACCCCCGCCCATTGACGTCAATAATGA
CGTATGTTCCCATAGTAACGCCAATAGGGACTTTCCATTGACGTCAATGGGTGGAGTATTTACGGTAAAC
TGCCCACTTGGCAGTACATCAAGTGTATCATATGCCAAGTACGCCCCCTATTGACGTCAATGACGGTAAA
TGGCCCGCCTGGCATTATGCCCAGTACATGACCTTATGGGACTTTCCTACTTGGCAGTACATCTACGTAT
TAGTCATCGCTATTACCATGGTGATGCGGTTTTGGCAGTACATCAATGGGCGTGGATAGCGGTTTGACTC
ACGGGGATTTCCAAGTCTCCACCCCATTGACGTCAATGGGAGTTTGTTTTGGCACCAAAATCAACGGGAC
TTTCCAAAATGTCGTAACAACTCCGCCCCATTGACGCAAATGGGCGGTAGGCGTGTACGGTGGGAGGTCT
ATATAAGCAGAGCTCTCTGGCTAACTAGAGAACCCACTGCTTACTGGCTTATCGAAATTAATACGACTCA
CTATAGGGAGACCCAAGCTCTAGCGCTACCGGTCGCCACCATGGTGAGCAAGGGCGAGGAGGATAACATG
GCCATCATCAAGGAGTTCATGCGCTTCAAGGTGCACATGGAGGGCTCCGTGAACGGCCACGAGTTCGAGA
TCGAGGGCGAGGGCGAGGGCCGCCCCTACGAGGGCACCCAGACCGCCAAGCTGAAGGTGACCAAGGGTGG
CCCCCTGCCCTTCGCCTGGGACATCCTGTCCCCTCAGTTCATGTACGGCTCCAAGGCCTACGTGAAGCAC
CCCGCCGACATCCCCGACTACTTGAAGCTGTCCTTCCCCGAGGGCTTCAAGTGGGAGCGCGTGATGAACT
TCGAGGACGGCGGCGTGGTGACCGTGACCCAGGACTCCTCCCTGCAGGACGGCGAGTTCATCTACAAGGT
GAAGCTGCGCGGCACCAACTTCCCCTCCGACGGCCCCGTAATGCAGAAGAAGACCATGGGCTGGGAGGCC
TCCTCCGAGCGGATGTACCCCGAGGACGGCGCCCTGAAGGGCGAGATCAAGCAGAGGCTGAAGCTGAAGG
ACGGCGGCCACTACGACGCTGAGGTCAAGACCACCTACAAGGCCAAGAAGCCCGTGCAGCTGCCCGGCGC
CTACAACGTCAACATCAAGTTGGACATCACCTCCCACAACGAGGACTACACCATCGTGGAACAGTACGAA
CGCGCCGAGGGCCGCCACTCCACCGGCGGCATGGACGAGCTGTACAAGTCCGGACTCAGATCCCCGGAAT
TCATGGCGTCCCTCTTCAAGAAGAAAACCGTGGATGATGTAATAAAGGAACAGAATCGAGAGTTACGAGG
TACACAGAGGGCTATAATCAGAGATCGAGCAGCTTTAGAGAAACAAGAAAAACAGCTGGAATTAGAAATT
AAGAAAATGGCCAAGATTGGTAATAAGGAAGCTTGCAAAGTTTTAGCCAAACAACTTGTGCATCTACGGA
AACAGAAGACGAGAACTTTTGCTGTAAGTTCAAAAGTTACTTCTATGTCTACACAAACAAAAGTGATGAA
TTCCCAAATGAAGATGGCTGGAGCAATGTCTACCACAGCAAAAACAATGCAGGCAGTTAACAAGAAGATG
GATCCACAAAAGACATTACAAACAATGCAGAATTTCCAGAAGGAAAACATGAAAATGGAAATGACTGAAG
AAATGATCAATGATACACTTGATGACATCTTTGACGGTTCTGATGACGAAGAAGAAAGCCAGGATATTGT
GAATCAAGTTCTTGATGAAATTGGAATTGAAATTTCTGGAAAGATGGCCAAAGCTCCATCAGCTGCTCGA
AGCTTACCATCTGCCTCTACTTCAAAGGCTACAATCTCAGATGAAGAGATTGAACGGCAACTCAAGGCTT
TAGGAGTAGATTAGCTCGAGCTCAAGCTTGTTTGGCCGAGGCGGCCGCTTGTCGACAGGCCTTAATGGCC
TAACATCGATAAAATAAAAGATTTTATTTAGTCTCCAGAAAAAGGGGGGAATGAAAGACCCCACCTGTAG
GTTTGGCAAGCTAGCTTAAGTAACGCCATTTTGCAAGGCATGGAAAAATACATAACTGAGAATAGAGAAG
TTCAGATCAAGGTCAGGAACAGATGGAACAGCTGAATATGGGCCAAACAGGATATCTGTGGTAAGCAGTT
CCTGCCCCGGCTCAGGGCCAAGAACAGATGGAACAGCTGAATATGGGCCAAACAGGATATCTGTGGTAAG
CAGTTCCTGCCCCGGCTCAGGGCCAAGAACAGATGGTCCCCAGATGCGGTCCAGCCCTCAGCAGTTTCTA
GAGAACCATCAGATGTTTCCAGGGTGCCCCAAGGACCTGAAATGACCCTGTGCCTTATTTGAACTAACCA
ATCAGTTCGCTTCTCGCTTCTGTTCGCGCGCTTCTGCTCCCCGAGCTCAATAAAAGAGCCCACAACCCCT
CACTCGGGGCGCCAGTCCTCCGATTGACTGAGTCGCCCGGGTACCCGTGTATCCAATAAACCCTCTTGCA
GTTGCATCCGACTTGTGGTCTCGCTGTTCCTTGGGAGGGTCTCCTCTGAGTGATTGACTACCCGTCAGCG
GGGGTCTTTCATTTGGGGGCTCGTCCGGGATCGGGAGACCCCTGCCCAGGGACCACCGACCCACCACCGG
GAGGTAAGCTGGCTGCCTCGCGCGTTTCGGTGATGACGGTGAAAACCTCTGACACATGCAGCTCCCGGAG
ACGGTCACAGCTTGTCTGTAAGCGGATGCCGGGAGCAGACAAGCCCGTCAGGGCGCGTCAGCGGGTGTTG
GCGGGTGTCGGGGCGCAGCCATGACCCAGTCACGTAGCGATAGCGGAGTGTATACTGGCTTAACTATGCG
GCATCAGAGCAGATTGTACTGAGAGTGCACCATATGCGGTGTGAAATACCGCACAGATGCGTAAGGAGAA
AATACCGCATCAGGCGCTCTTCCGCTTCCTCGCTCACTGACTCGCTGCGCTCGGTCGTTCGGCTGCGGCG
AGCGGTATCAGCTCACTCAAAGGCGGTAATACGGTTATCCACAGAATCAGGGGATAACGCAGGAAAGAAC
ATGTGAGCAAAAGGCCAGCAAAAGGCCAGGAACCGTAAAAAGGCCGCGTTGCTGGCGTTTTTCCATAGGC
TCCGCCCCCCTGACGAGCATCACAAAAATCGACGCTCAAGTCAGAGGTGGCGAAACCCGACAGGACTATA
AAGATACCAGGCGTTTCCCCCTGGAAGCTCCCTCGTGCGCTCTCCTGTTCCGACCCTGCCGCTTACCGGA
TACCTGTCCGCCTTTCTCCCTTCGGGAAGCGTGGCGCTTTCTCATAGCTCACGCTGTAGGTATCTCAGTT
CGGTGTAGGTCGTTCGCTCCAAGCTGGGCTGTGTGCACGAACCCCCCGTTCAGCCCGACCGCTGCGCCTT
ATCCGGTAACTATCGTCTTGAGTCCAACCCGGTAAGACACGACTTATCGCCACTGGCAGCAGCCACTGGT
AACAGGATTAGCAGAGCGAGGTATGTAGGCGGTGCTACAGAGTTCTTGAAGTGGTGGCCTAACTACGGCT
ACACTAGAAGGACAGTATTTGGTATCTGCGCTCTGCTGAAGCCAGTTACCTTCGGAAAAAGAGTTGGTAG
CTCTTGATCCGGCAAACAAACCACCGCTGGTAGCGGTGGTTTTTTTGTTTGCAAGCAGCAGATTACGCGC
AGAAAAAAAGGATCTCAAGAAGATCCTTTGATCTTTTCTACGGGGTCTGACGCTCAGTGGAACGAAAACT
CACGTTAAGGGATTTTGGTCATGAGATTATCAAAAAGGATCTTCACCTAGATCCTTTTAAATTAAAAATG
AAGTTTTAAATCAATCTAAAGTATATATGAGTAAACTTGGTCTGACAGTTACCAATGCTTAATCAGTGAG
GCACCTATCTCAGCGATCTGTCTATTTCGTTCATCCATAGTTGCCTGACTCCCCGTCGTGTAGATAACTA
CGATACGGGAGGGCTTACCATCTGGCCCCAGTGCTGCAATGATACCGCGAGACCCACGCTCACCGGCTCC
AGATTTATCAGCAATAAACCAGCCAGCCGGAAGGGCCGAGCGCAGAAGTGGTCCTGCAACTTTATCCGCC
TCCATCCAGTCTATTAATTGTTGCCGGGAAGCTAGAGTAAGTAGTTCGCCAGTTAATAGTTTGCGCAACG
TTGTTGCCATTGCTGCAGGCATCGTGGTGTCACGCTCGTCGTTTGGTATGGCTTCATTCAGCTCCGGTTC
CCAACGATCAAGGCGAGTTACATGATCCCCCATGTTGTGCAAAAAAGCGGTTAGCTCCTTCGGTCCTCCG
ATCGTTGTCAGAAGTAAGTTGGCCGCAGTGTTATCACTCATGGTTATGGCAGCACTGCATAATTCTCTTA
CTGTCATGCCATCCGTAAGATGCTTTTCTGTGACTGGTGAGTACTCAACCAAGTCATTCTGAGAATAGTG
TATGCGGCGACCGAGTTGCTCTTGCCCGGCGTCAACACGGGATAATACCGCGCCACATAGCAGAACTTTA
AAAGTGCTCATCATTGGAAAACGTTCTTCGGGGCGAAAACTCTCAAGGATCTTACCGCTGTTGAGATCCA
GTTCGATGTAACCCACTCGTGCACCCAACTGATCTTCAGCATCTTTTACTTTCACCAGCGTTTCTGGGTG
AGCAAAAACAGGAAGGCAAAATGCCGCAAAAAAGGGAATAAGGGCGACACGGAAATGTTGAATACTCATA
CTCTTCCTTTTTCAATATTATTGAAGCATTTATCAGGGTTATTGTCTCATGAGCGGATACATATTTGAAT
GTATTTAGAAAAATAAACAAATAGGGGTTCCGCGCACATTTCCCCGAAAAGTGCCACCTGACGTCTAAGA
AACCATTATTATCATGACATTAACCTATAAAAATAGGCGTATCACGAGGCCCTTTCGTCTTCAAGAATTC
ATACCAGATCACCGAAAACTGTCCTCCAAATGTGTCCCCCTCACACTCCCAAATTCGCGGGCTTCTGCCT
CTTAGACCACTCTACCCTATTCCCCACACTCACCGGAGCCAAAGCCGCGGCCCTTCCGTTTCTTTGCT
Features (pLannotate 1.2.2; 19 found; start..end, strand, type, name):
      3..110     +  LTR            3' LTR (ΔU3) (fragment): self-inactivating 3' long terminal repeat (LTR) from Moloney murine leukemia virus
    127..184     +  LTR            LTR (fragment): long terminal repeat from Moloney murine leukemia virus
    198..261     +  LTR            LTR (fragment): long terminal repeat from Moloney murine leukemia virus
    414..589     +  LTR            5' LTR (truncated): truncated long terminal repeat from Moloney murine sarcoma virus
    711..985     +  misc_feature   MESV Ψ (fragment): packaging signal of murine embryonic stem cell virus
   1052..1468    +  CDS            gag (truncated): truncated Moloney murine leukemia virus (MMLV) gag gene lacking the start codon
   1512..2303    +  CDS            neo: KKA2_KLEPN - Also known as kan, nptII. Experimental evidence at protein level: Swiss-Prot protein existence level 1. Resistance to kanamycin, neomycin, paromomycin, ribostamycin, butirosin and gentamicin B. From Klebsiella pneumoniae.
   2377..2680    +  enhancer       CMV enhancer: human cytomegalovirus immediate early enhancer
   2681..2884    +  promoter       CMV promoter: human cytomegalovirus (CMV) immediate early promoter
   2880..2913    +  LTR            5' LTR (truncated) (fragment): truncated 5' long terminal repeat (LTR) from HIV-1
   2929..2947    +  promoter       T7 promoter: promoter for bacteriophage T7 RNA polymerase
   2981..3688    +  CDS            mCherry: mCherry is a basic (constitutively fluorescent) red fluorescent protein published in 2004, derived from Discosoma sp.. It is reported to be a very rapidly-maturing monomer with low acid sensitivity.
   3713..4351    +  CDS            CHMP2B: CHM2B_HUMAN - Experimental evidence at protein level: Swiss-Prot protein existence level 1. Probable core component of the endosomal sorting required for transport complex III (ESCRT-III) which is involved in multivesicular bodies (MVBs) formation and sorting of endosomal cargo proteins into MVBs. MVBs contain intraluminal vesicles (ILVs) that are generated by invagination and scission from the limiting membrane of the endosome and mostly are delivered to lysosomes enabling degradation of membrane proteins, such as stimulated growth factor receptors, lysosomal enzymes and lipids. The MVB pathw
   4460..5053    +  LTR            LTR: long terminal repeat from Moloney murine leukemia virus
   5122..5162    +  CDS            rop (fragment): Rop protein, which maintains plasmids at low copy number; rop
   5264..5404    +  misc_feature   bom: basis of mobility region from pBR322
   5590..6178    -  rep_origin     ori: high-copy-number ColE1/pMB1/pBR322/pUC origin of replication
   6349..7209    -  CDS            AmpR: β-lactamase; bla; confers resistance to ampicillin, carbenicillin, and related antibiotics
   7210..7314    -  promoter       AmpR promoter: bla
