[The description below was written by a language model from this plasmid's Addgene catalogue record and pLannotate feature annotations shown in this document.]
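Description:
pLNCX2-mCherry-CHMP2B is a gammaretroviral mammalian expression vector built on the Clontech pLNCX2 backbone, about 7.6 kb in size. The proviral region is bounded by Moloney murine leukemia/sarcoma virus-derived long terminal repeats. Downstream of the 5′ LTR lie a packaging signal and a truncated gag segment lacking its start codon, which together allow the vector RNA to be encapsidated when viral proteins are supplied in trans by a packaging cell line. A neomycin phosphotransferase gene follows, with no promoter annotated between it and the 5′ LTR, consistent with LTR-driven expression; it permits G418 selection of transduced or stably transfected cells. In bacteria the plasmid is maintained through a ColE1/pBR322-type origin, with bom and a rop fragment also annotated, and is selected with ampicillin through β-lactamase. The catalogue lists it as low copy and propagated in a recombination-stabilising strain, as is common for repeat-containing retroviral plasmids.

The payload is an internal cassette in which the human cytomegalovirus immediate early enhancer and promoter drive a fusion of mCherry, a monomeric red fluorescent protein, to the N terminus of human CHMP2B. The CHMP2B sequence was inserted between BspEI and XhoI sites and carries a silent C-to-T change. A short T7 promoter sits between the CMV promoter and the coding region. CHMP2B is a core ESCRT-III subunit involved in membrane scission. According to the record, the construct expresses the fluorescently tagged protein in mammalian cells, and the associated study examined the timing of ESCRT-III recruitment during HIV-1 assembly. The depositor and sequencing-derived records differ by a single nucleotide in length and yield identical annotations.
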