Addgene plasmid #115331: pLNCX2-mCherry-CHMP2B
Purpose: expresses mCherry-CHMP2B in mammalian cells
Depositing lab: Sanford Simon. Depositing organization: Rockefeller University. Publication: Timing of ESCRT-III protein recruitment and membrane scission during HIV-1 assembly. Johnson DS, Bleck M, Simon SM. Elife. 2018 Jul 4;7. pii: 36221. doi: 10.7554/eLife.36221. 36221 PubMed 29972351.
Backbone
  Vector backbone: pLNCX2
  Backbone manufacturer: Clontech
  Vector type: Mammalian Expression, Retroviral
  Selectable markers: Neomycin (select with G418)
Growth in bacteria
  Bacterial resistance: Ampicillin, 100 μg/mL
  Growth temperature: 30°C
  Growth strain: NEB Stable
  Copy number: Low Copy
Gene/Insert
  Gene/Insert name: CHMP2B
  Species: H. sapiens (human)
  Mutation: silent mutation in position 4205 C to T
  Entrez Gene: CHMP2B (a.k.a. ALS17, CHMP2.5, DMT1, FTDALS7, VPS2-2, VPS2B)
  Promoter: CMV
  Tag / fusion protein: mCherry (N terminal on backbone)
  Cloning method: Restriction Enzyme; 5′ cloning site BspEI (not destroyed); 3′ cloning site XhoI (not destroyed)
  Sequencing primers: 5′ CMV; 3′ mCherry-FWD
Terms and licenses: Academic/Nonprofit Terms; Industry Terms: Not Available to Industry
How to cite: pLNCX2-mCherry-CHMP2B was a gift from Sanford Simon (Addgene plasmid # 115331 ; http://n2t.net/addgene:115331 ; RRID:Addgene_115331)
